Addgene plasmid #73489: 370 pTol2-lmo2:CherryDest
Purpose: Tol2 vector with lmo2 promoter upstream of Cherry, attR1/R2 cassette, and late SV40 pA signal
Depositing lab: Nathan Lawson. Publication: Gateway compatible vectors for analysis of gene function in the zebrafish. Villefranc JA, Amigo J, Lawson ND. Dev Dyn. 2007 Nov . 236(11):3077-87. 10.1002/dvdy.21354 PubMed 17948311.
Backbone
  Vector backbone: pBluescript
Growth in bacteria
  Bacterial resistance: Chloramphenicol and Ampicillin, 25 & 100 μg/mL
  Growth temperature: 37°C
  Growth strain: ccdB Survival
  Copy number: High Copy
Gene/Insert
  Gene/Insert name: lmo2 promoter:mCherry-attR1-attR2
  Species: Synthetic
Terms and licenses: Academic/Nonprofit Terms; Industry Terms: Not Available to Industry
How to cite: 370 pTol2-lmo2:CherryDest was a gift from Nathan Lawson (Addgene plasmid # 73489 ; http://n2t.net/addgene:73489 ; RRID:Addgene_73489)
