[The description below was written by a language model from this plasmid's Addgene catalogue record.]
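Description:
370 pTol2-lmo2:CherryDest is a Gateway destination vector for Tol2 transposon-mediated transgenesis in zebrafish, built on a pBluescript backbone and maintained in bacteria as a high-copy plasmid. It is selected with both ampicillin and chloramphenicol. The ampicillin resistance is presumably supplied by the backbone. The chloramphenicol resistance, together with the need for a ccdB-tolerant host strain, fits a standard Gateway attR1/attR2 cassette, which normally carries a chloramphenicol marker and the ccdB counterselection gene. No feature table is provided, so the exact position and orientation of these elements cannot be confirmed from the record.

The payload is listed as a synthetic assembly with an lmo2 promoter upstream of the red fluorescent protein Cherry (mCherry), followed by the attR1/attR2 cassette and a late SV40 polyadenylation signal. In an LR recombination reaction, a coding sequence from an attL-flanked entry clone replaces the attR cassette, which places it downstream of Cherry. This order suggests the vector is meant to produce N-terminal Cherry fusions, although the record does not state the reading frame or fusion design. The SV40 signal terminates and polyadenylates the resulting transcript. As a Tol2 vector, the expression unit is expected to sit between Tol2 transposon ends, so that Tol2 transposase supplied in trans can integrate it into the host genome.

The vector belongs to a set of Gateway-compatible tools for analysing gene function in zebrafish. It allows a gene of interest to be placed quickly under lmo2 regulatory control with a red fluorescent tag. The record does not describe the expression pattern conferred by this promoter fragment.
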