>Addgene plasmid #73489 | 370 pTol2-lmo2:CherryDest | addgene partial sequence | sequence record 138709 | Tol2-F 5'-CAATCCTGCAGTGCTGAAAA-3'
GTCTTGATAGAGAGGCTGCAAATAGCAGGAAACGTGAGCAGAGACTCCCTGGTGTCTGAAACACAGGCCA
GATGGGCCGATAATTCTTTATACGATGGAAGTGAATGGTTAAAAGTTAATATTTTTCAAAATAGCTTATT
TTTATGTTCAAGAAATTCCTAAAGGTTGGAAACAGGGTGATTAAAGGATGGCAGAATTTTCATTTTTTGG
GTGAACTATCCCTTTAACATTTTCATTATTGAGATATACATTTCCCAAAATATTGAATAAATAAGTATTA
ACTGTATGCAGTATATAAATATATTTTTAAAATATACATTTAAATGCCAAAGATGGCGTGAAAATGATAT
TCATGGCAAAATAGCCAAGTCATGTATTGAGCTGAAAGGTGAACATTAACCTGACCGGGCCAGATTGGCA
CTACCGATTTTAAGTTGAGATGGTGCCACTGCTGATGTTTGGGAGCCATTCAGGGTGTTTTATCTCATGG
CCCAGTCCTGCTGCTGACACCAGAAGAGCAGCCCTGGCAGGAGATAAGAGGAGTTTCTTCAACGACATCA
GGCAGAGATGAGCATCAGGAGTAACTGCTCCAAAACAGACATTAGTGGTGCTTGTTGACTTCTATGCACT
TACAGATCAATATACAGTTGAAGTCAGAATTATTAGCCCCCTTTTGATTTTTTTTTTTCTTCTTTTTTTA
ATATTTCCCAAATGATGTTTAACAGAGCAAGGAAATTTTCACAATATGTCTGATAATATTT
