>Addgene plasmid #73489 | 370 pTol2-lmo2:CherryDest | addgene partial sequence | sequence record 139962 | mCherry-F 5'-ccccgtaatgcagaagaaga-3'
CCGAGGACGGCGCCCTGAAGGGCGAGATCAAGCAGAGGCTGAAGCTGAAGGACGGCGGCCACTACGACGC
CGAGGTCAAGACCACCTACAAGGCCAAGAAGCCCGTGCAGCTGCCCGGCGCCTACAACGTCAACATCAAG
CTGGACATCACCTCCCACAACGAGGACTACACCATCGTGGAACAGTACGAGCGCGCCGAGGGCCGCCACT
CCACCGGCGGCATGGACGAGCTGTACAAGAGATCTCGAATCACAAGTTTGTACAAAAAAGCTGAACGAGA
AACGTAAAATGATATAAATATCAATATATTAAATTAGATTTTGCATAAAAAACAGACTACATAATACTGT
AAAACACAACATATCCAGTCACTATGGCGGCCGCATTAGGCACCCCAGGCTTTACACTTTATGCTTCCGG
CTCGTATAATGTGTGGATTTTGAGTTAGGATCCGTCGAGATTTTCAGGAGCTAAGGAAGCTAAAATGGAG
AAAAAAATCACTGGATATACCACCGTTGATATATCCCAATGGCATCGTAAAGAACATTTTGAGGCATTTC
AGTCAGTTGCTCAATGTACCTATAACCAGACCGTTCAGCTGGATATTACGGCCTTTTTAAAGACCGTAAA
GAAAAATAAGCACAAGTTTTATCCGGCCTTTATTCACATTCTTGCCCGCCTGATGAATGCTCATCCGGAA
TT
